>Addgene plasmid #198128 | pCI_E01_mini-mAgrin-Myc-His-WPRE_v2 | addgene full sequence | sequence record 393456 | Addgene NGS Result
GATCTTCACCTAGATCCTTTTATAGTCCGGAAATACAGGAACGCACGCTGGATGGCCCTTCGCTGGGATG
GTGAAACCATGAAAAATGGCAGCTTCAGTGGATTAAGTGGGGGTAATGTGGCCTGTACCCTCTGGTTGCA
TAGGTATTCATACGGTTAAAATTTATCAGGCGCGATTGCGGCAGTTTTTCGGGTGGTTTGTTGCCATTTT
TACCTGTCTGCTGCCGTGATCGCGCTGAACGCGTTTTAGCGGTGCGTACAATTAAGGGATTATGGTAAAT
CCACTTACTGTCTGCCCTCGTAGCCATCGAGATAAACCGCAGTACTCCGGCCACGATGCGTCCGGCGTAG
AGGATCGAGATCTTCAATATTGGCCATTAGCCATATTATTCATTGGTTATATAGCATAAATCAATATTGG
CTATTGGCCATTGCATACGTTGTATCTATATCATAATATGTACATTTATATTGGCTCATGTCCAATATGA
CCGCCATGTTGGCATTGATTATTGACTAGTTATTAATAGTAATCAATTACGGGGTCATTAGTTCATAGCC
CATATATGGAGTTCCGCGTTACATAACTTACGGTAAATGGCCCGCCTGGCTGACCGCCCAACGACCCCCG
CCCATTGACGTCAATAATGACGTATGTTCCCATAGTAACGCCAATAGGGACTTTCCATTGACGTCAATGG
GTGGAGTATTTACGGTAAACTGCCCACTTGGCAGTACATCAAGTGTATCATATGCCAAGTCCGCCCCCTA
TTGACGTCAATGACGGTAAATGGCCCGCCTGGCATTATGCCCAGTACATGACCTTACGGGACTTTCCTAC
TTGGCAGTACATCTACGTATTAGTCATCGCTATTACCATGGTGATGCGGTTTTGGCAGTACACCAATGGG
CGTGGATAGCGGTTTGACTCACGGGGATTTCCAAGTCTCCACCCCATTGACGTCAATGGGAGTTTGTTTT
GGCACCAAAATCAACGGGACTTTCCAAAATGTCGTAATAACCCCGCCCCGTTGACGCAAATGGGCGGTAG
GCGTGTACGGTGGGAGGTCTATATAAGCAGAGCTGGTTTAGTGAACCGTCAGATCACTAGAAGCTTTATT
GCGGTAGTTTATCACAGTTAAATTGCTAACGCAGTCAGTGCTTCTGACACAACAGTCTCGAACTTAAGCT
GCAGAAGTTGGTCGTGAGGCACTGGGCAGGTAAGTATCAAGGTTACAAGACAGGTTTAAGGAGACCAATA
GAAACTGGGCTTGTCGAGACAGAGAAGACTCTTGCGTTTCTGATAGGCACCTATTGGTCTTACTGACATC
CACTTTGCCTTTCTCTCCACAGGTGTCCACTCCCAGTTCAATTACAGCTCTTAAGGCTAGAGTATTAATA
CGACTCACTATAGGGCTAGCAAAGCGATCGCCGAACTCACCTATCTCCCCAACACCTAATAACATTCAAT
CACTCTTTCCACTAACCACCTATCTACATCACCACCCACCAGCCGCCACCATGGTCCGCCCGCGGCTGAG
CTTCCCGGCCCCGCTGCTGCCGCTGCTGCTGCTCCTGGCGGCGGCCGCGCCAGCCGTGCCGGGCGCCAGC
GGGACGTGCCCGGAGCGCGCCTTGGAGCGGCGCGAGGAGGAGGCGAACGTGGTGCTCACCGGCACAGTGG
AGGAGATCCTCAACGTGGACCCGGTGCAGCACACCTACTCCTGCAAGGTTCGAGTGTGGCGGTACTTGAA
AGGCAAAGATGTGGTGGCCCAAGAGAGCCTGCTGGATGGTGGCAACAAGGTGGTAATTGGTGGCTTTGGA
GACCCCCTCATCTGCGACAACCAGGTGTCCACCGGGGACACTAGAATCTTCTTTGTGAACCCAGCACCAC
CCTACCTGTGGCCAGCCCACAAGAATGAGTTGATGCTCAACTCCAGCCTTATGCGGATCACTTTGCGGAA
CCTGGAAGAGGTGGAGTTCTGTGTAGAAGACAAACCTGGGATCCACTTCACAGCAGCGCCTTCTATGCCT
CCTGATGTGTGCAGGGGAATGTTATGTGGCTTTGGTGCTGTGTGTGAACCTAGTGTTGAGGATCCAGGCC
GGGCCTCCTGTGTGTGCAAGAAGAATGTCTGCCCTGCTATGGTAGCTCCTGTGTGTGGCTCAGATGCTTC
CACCTATAGCAACGAGTGTGAGCTACAGCGTGCACAGTGCAACCAGCAACGGCGCATCCGCCTACTCCGC
CAAGGGCCATGTGGCTCTCCCCCAAAGTCCTGTGATTCCCAGCCTTGCCTCCACGGAGGTACCTGCCAGG
ACCTGGATTCTGGCAAGGGTTTCAGCTGCAGCTGTACTGCAGGCAGGGCTGGCACTGTCTGTGAGAAAGT
GCAACTCCCCTCTGTGCCAGCTTTTAAGGGCCACTCCTTCTTGGCCTTCCCCACCCTCCGAGCCTACCAC
ACGCTGCGTCTGGCACTAGAATTCCGGGCGCTGGAGACAGAGGGACTGCTGCTCTACAATGGCAATGCAC
GTGGCAAAGATTTCCTGGCTCTGGCTCTGTTGGATGGTCATGTACAGTTCAGGTTCGACACGGGCTCAGG
GCCGGCGGTGCTAACAAGCTTAGTGCCAGTGGAACCGGGACGGTGGCACCGCCTCGAGTTGTCACGGCAT
TGGCGGCAGGGCACACTTTCTGTGGATGGCGAGGCTCCTGTTGTAGGTGAAAGTCCCAGTGGGACTGATG
GCCTCAACTTGGACACGAAGCTCTATGTGGGTGGTCTCCCAGAAGAACAAGTTGCCACGGTGCTTGATCG
GACCTCTGTGGGCATCGGCCTGAAAGGATGCATTCGTATGTTGGACATCAACAACCAGCAGCTGGAGCTG
AGCGATTGGCAGAGGGCTGTGGTTCAAAGCTCTGGTGTGGGGGAATGCGGAGACCATCCCTGCTCACCTA
ACCCCTGCCATGGCGGGGCCCTCTGCCAGGCCCTGGAGGCTGGCGTGTTCCTCTGTCAGTGTCCACCTGG
CCGCTTTGGCCCAACTTGTGCAGATGAAAAGAACCCCTGCCAACCGAACCCCTGCCACGGGTCAGCCCCC
TGCCATGTGCTTTCCAGGGGTGGGGCCAAGTGTGTGTGCCCCCTGGGACGCAGTGGTTCCTTCTGTGAGA
CAGTCCTGGAGAATGCTGGCTCCCGGCCCTTCCTGGCTGACTTTAATGGCTTCTCCTACCTGGAACTGAA
AGGCTTGCACACCTTCGAGAGAGACCTAGGGGAGAAGATGGCGCTGGAGATGGTGTTCTTGGCTCGTGGG
CCCAGTGGCTTACTCCTCTACAATGGGCAGAAGACGGATGGCAAGGGGGACTTTGTATCCCTGGCCCTGC
ATAACCGGCACCTAGAGTTCCGCTATGACCTTGGCAAGGGGGCTGCAATCATCAGGAGCAAAGAGCCCAT
AGCCCTGGGCACCTGGGTTAGGGTATTCCTGGAACGAAATGGCCGCAAGGGTGCCCTTCAAGTGGGTGAT
GGGCCCCGTGTGCTAGGGGAATCTCCGGTCCCGCACACCATGCTCAACCTCAAGGAGCCCCTCTATGTGG
GGGGAGCTCCTGACTTCAGCAAGCTGGCTCGGGGCGCTGCAGTGGCCTCCGGCTTTGATGGTGCCATCCA
GCTGGTGTCTCTAAGAGGCCATCAGCTGCTGACTCAGGAGCATGTGTTGCGGGCAGTAGATGTAGCGCCT
TTTGCAGGCCACCCTTGTACCCAGGCCGTGGACAACCCCTGCCTTAATGGGGGCTCCTGTATCCCGAGGG
AAGCCACTTATGAGTGCCTGTGTCCTGGGGGCTTCTCTGGGCTGCACTGCGAGAAGGGGATAGTTGAGAA
GTCAGTGGGGGACCTAGAAACACTGGCCTTTGATGGGCGGACCTACATCGAGTACCTCAATGCTGTGACT
GAGAGTGAGAAAGCGCTGCAGAGCAACCACTTTGAGCTGAGCTTACGCACTGAGGCCACGCAGGGGCTGG
TGCTGTGGATTGGAAAGGTTGGAGAACGTGCAGACTACATGGCTCTGGCCATTGTGGATGGGCACCTACA
ACTGAGCTATGACCTAGGCTCCCAGCCAGTTGTGCTGCGCTCCACTGTGAAGGTCAACACCAACCGCTGG
CTTCGAGTCAGGGCTCACAGGGAGCACAGGGAAGGTTCCCTTCAGGTGGGCAATGAAGCCCCTGTGACTG
GCTCTTCCCCGCTGGGTGCCACACAATTGGACACAGATGGAGCCCTGTGGCTTGGAGGCCTACAGAAGCT
TCCTGTGGGGCAGGCTCTCCCCAAGGCCTATGGCACGGGTTTTGTGGGCTGTCTGCGGGACGTGGTAGTG
GGCCATCGCCAGCTGCATCTGCTGGAGGACGCTGTCACCAAACCAGAGCTAAGACCCTGCCCCACTCTCG
AGGATCTGTACTTTCAGAGCATCGATGGAAGTGGTAAAGCTATGGAGCAAAAGCTCATTTCTGAAGAGGA
CTTGAATGAAATGGAGCAAAAGCTCATTTCTGAAGAGGACTTGAATGAAATGGAGCAAAAGCTCATTTCT
GAAGAGGACTTGAATGAAATGGAGCAAAAGCTCATTTCTGAAGAGGACTTGAATGAAATGGAGCAAAAGC
TCATTTCTGAAGAGGACTTGAATGAAATGGAGAGCTTGGGCGACCTCCATCATCACCATCACCACTAGGG
GATATCAGCTGAATTCTAGAAATTCATCGACAATCAACCTCTGGATTACAAAATTTGTGAAAGATTGACT
GGTATTCTTAACTATGTTGCTCCTTTTACGCTATGTGGATACGCTGCTTTAATGCCTTTGTATCATGCTA
TTGCTTCCCGTATGGCTTTCATTTTCTCCTCCTTGTATAAATCCTGGTTGCTGTCTCTTTATGAGGAGTT
GTGGCCCGTTGTCAGGCAACGTGGCGTGGTGTGCACTGTGTTTGCTGACGCAACCCCCACTGGTTGGGGC
ATTGCCACCACCTGTCAGCTCCTTTCCGGGACTTTCGCTTTCCCCCTCCCTATTGCCACGGCGGAACTCA
TCGCCGCCTGCCTTGCCCGCTGCTGGACAGGGGCTCGGCTGTTGGGCACTGACAATTCCGTGGTGTTGTC
GGGGAAGCTGACGTCCTTTCCATGGCTGCTCGCCTGTGTTGCCACCTGGATTCTGCGCGGGACGTCCTTC
TGCTACGTCCCTTCGGCCCTCAATCCAGCGGACCTTCCTTCCCGCGGCCTGCTGCCGGCTCTGCGGCCTC
TTCCGCGTCTTCGCCTTCGCCCTCAGACGAGTCGGATCTCCCTTTGGGCCGCCTCCCCGCCCAGGTTCCT
TGGGCCGCGACTCTAGGGCATGCAAGCTGATCCGGCTGCTAACAAAGCCCGAAAGGAAGCTGAGTTGGCT
GCTGCCACCGCTGAGCAATAACTAGCATAACCCCTTGGGGCGGCCGCTTCGAGCAGACATGATAAGATAC
ATTGATGAGTTTGGACAAACCACAACTAGAATGCAGTGAAAAAAATGCTTTATTTGTGAAATTTGTGATG
CTATTGCTTTATTTGTAACCATTATAAGCTGCAATAAACAAGTTAACAACAACAATTGCATTCATTTTAT
GTTTCAGGTTCAGGGGGAGATGTGGGAGGTTTTTTTAAGCAAGTAAAACCTCTACAAATGTGGTAAAATC
GAATTTTAACAAAATATTAACGCTTACAATTTCCTGATGCGGTATTTTCTCCTTACGCATCTGTGCGGTA
TTTCACACCGCATACGCGGATCTGCGCAGCACCATGGCCTGAAATAACCTCTGAAAGAGGAACTTGGTTA
GGTACCTTCTGAGGCGGAAAGAACCAGCTGTGGAATGTGTGTCAGTTAGGGTGTGGAAAGTCCCCAGGCT
CCCCAGCAGGCAGAAGTATGCAAAGCATGCATCTCAATTAGTCAGCAACCAGGTGTGGAAAGTCCCCAGG
CTCCCCAGCAGGCAGAAGTATGCAAAGCATGCATCTCAATTAGTCAGCAACCATAGTCCCGCCCCTAACT
CCGCCCATCCCGCCCCTAACTCCGCCCAGTTCCGCCCATTCTCCGCCCCATGGCTGACTAATTTTTTTTA
TTTATGCAGAGGCCGAGGCCGCCTCGGCCTCTGAGCTATTCCAGAAGTAGTGAGGAGGCTTTTTTGGAGG
CCTAGGCTTTTGCAAAAAGCTCGATTCTTCTGACACTAGCGCCACCATGAAGAAGCCCGAACTCACCGCT
ACCAGCGTTGAAAAATTTCTCATCGAGAAGTTCGACAGTGTGAGCGACCTGATGCAGTTGTCGGAGGGCG
AAGAGAGCCGAGCCTTCAGCTTCGATGTCGGCGGACGCGGCTATGTACTGCGGGTGAATAGCTGCGCTGA
TGGCTTCTACAAAGACCGCTACGTGTACCGCCACTTCGCCAGCGCTGCACTACCCATCCCCGAAGTGTTG
GACATCGGCGAGTTCAGCGAGAGCCTGACATACTGCATCAGTAGACGCGCCCAAGGCGTTACTCTCCAAG
ACCTCCCCGAAACAGAGCTGCCTGCTGTGTTACAGCCTGTCGCCGAAGCTATGGATGCTATTGCCGCCGC
CGACCTCAGTCAAACCAGCGGCTTCGGCCCATTCGGGCCCCAAGGCATCGGCCAGTACACAACCTGGCGG
GATTTCATTTGCGCCATTGCTGATCCCCATGTCTACCACTGGCAGACCGTGATGGACGACACCGTGTCCG
CCAGCGTAGCTCAAGCCCTGGACGAACTGATGCTGTGGGCCGAAGACTGTCCCGAGGTGCGCCACCTCGT
CCATGCCGACTTCGGCAGCAACAACGTCCTGACCGACAACGGCCGCATCACCGCCGTAATCGACTGGTCC
GAAGCTATGTTCGGGGACAGTCAGTACGAGGTGGCCAACATCTTCTTCTGGCGGCCCTGGCTGGCTTGCA
TGGAGCAGCAGACTCGCTACTTCGAGCGCCGGCATCCCGAGCTGGCCGGCAGCCCTCGTCTGCGAGCCTA
CATGCTGCGCATCGGCCTGGATCAGCTCTACCAGAGCCTCGTGGACGGCAACTTCGACGATGCTGCCTGG
GCTCAAGGCCGCTGCGATGCCATCGTCCGCAGCGGGGCCGGCACCGTCGGTCGCACACAAATCGCTCGCC
GGAGCGCAGCCGTATGGACCGACGGCTGCGTCGAGGTGCTGGCCGACAGCGGCAACCGCCGGCCCAGTAC
ACGACCGCGCGCTAAGGAGGTAGGTCGAGTTTAGACTCTAGCCATCACGATGGCCGCAATAAAATATCTT
TATTTTCATTACATCTGTGTGTTGGTTTTTTGTGTGAATCGATAGCGATAAGGATCCTCTTTGCGCTTGC
GTTTTCCCTTGTCCAGATAGCCCAGTAGCTGACATTCATCCGGGGTCAGCACCGTTTCTGCGGACTGGCT
TTCTACGTAATGGTTTCTTAGACGTCAGGTGGCACTTTTCGGGGAAATGTGCGCGGAACCCCTATTTGTT
TATTTTTCTAAATACATTCAAATATGTATCCGCTCATGAGACAATAACCCTGATAAATGCTTCAATAATA
TTGAAAAAGGAAGAGTATGAGTATTCAACATTTCCGTGTCGCCCTTATTCCCTTTTTTGCGGCATTTTGC
CTTCCTGTTTTTGCTCACCCAGAAACGCTGGTGAAAGTAAAAGATGCTGAAGATCAGTTGGGTGCACGAG
TGGGTTACATCGAACTGGATCTCAACAGCGGTAAGATCCTTGAGAGTTTTCGCCCCGAAGAACGTTTTCC
AATGATGAGCACTTTCAAAGTTCTGCTATGTGGCGCGGTATTATCCCGTATTGACGCCGGGCAAGAGCAA
CTCGGTCGCCGCATACACTATTCTCAGAATGACTTGGTTGAGTACTCACCAGTCACAGAAAAGCATCTTA
CGGATGGCATGACAGTAAGAGAATTATGCAGTGCTGCCATAACCATGAGTGATAACACTGCGGCCAACTT
ACTTCTGACAACTATCGGAGGACCGAAGGAGCTAACCGCTTTTTTGCACAACATGGGGGATCATGTAACT
CGCCTTGATCGTTGGGAACCGGAGCTGAATGAAGCCATACCAAACGACGAGCGTGACACCACGATGCCTG
TAGCAATGGCAACAACGTTGCGCAAACTATTAACTGGCGAACTACTTACTCTAGCTTCCCGGCAACAATT
AATAGACTGGATGGAGGCGGATAAAGTTGCAGGACCACTTCTGCGCTCGGCCCTTCCGGCTGGCTGGTTT
ATTGCTGATAAATCTGGAGCCGGTGAGCGTGGGTCTCGCGGTATCATTGCAGCACTGGGGCCAGATGGTA
AGCCCTCCCGTATCGTAGTTATCTACACGACGGGGAGTCAGGCAACTATGGATGAACGAAATAGACAGAT
CGCTGAGATAGGTGCCTCACTGATTAAGCATTGGTAATTCGAAATGACCGACCAAGCGACGCCCAACCGG
TATCAGCTCACTCAAAGGCGGTAATACGGTTATCCACAGAATCAGGGGATAACGCAGGAAAGAACATGTG
AGCAAAAGGCCAGCAAAAGGCCAGGAACCGTAAAAAGGCCGCGTTGCTGGCGTTTTTCCATAGGCTCCGC
CCCCCTGACGAGCATCACAAAAATCGACGCTCAAGTCAGAGGTGGCGAAACCCGACAGGACTATAAAGAT
ACCAGGCGTTTCCCCCTGGAAGCTCCCTCGTGCGCTCTCCTGTTCCGACCCTGCCGCTTACCGGATACCT
GTCCGCCTTTCTCCCTTCGGGAAGCGTGGCGCTTTCTCATAGCTCACGCTGTAGGTATCTCAGTTCGGTG
TAGGTCGTTCGCTCCAAGCTGGGCTGTGTGCACGAACCCCCCGTTCAGCCCGACCGCTGCGCCTTATCCG
GTAACTATCGTCTTGAGTCCAACCCGGTAAGACACGACTTATCGCCACTGGCAGCAGCCACTGGTAACAG
GATTAGCAGAGCGAGGTATGTAGGCGGTGCTACAGAGTTCTTGAAGTGGTGGCCTAACTACGGCTACACT
AGAAGGACAGTATTTGGTATCTGCGCTCTGCTGAAGCCAGTTACCTTCGGAAAAAGAGTTGGTAGCTCTT
GATCCGGCAAACAAACCACCGCTGGTAGCGGTGGTTTTTTTGTTTGCAAGCAGCAGATTACGCGCAGAAA
AAAAGGATTTCAAGAAGATCCTTTGATCTTTTCTACGGGGTCTGACGCTCAGTGGAACGAAAACTCACGT
TAAGGGATTTTGGTCATGAGATTATCAAAAAG
Features (pLannotate 1.2.2; 26 found; start..end, strand, type, name):
     27..310     +  misc_feature   cer region: ColE1-derived recombination site that helps to maintain plasmids as monomers
    503..880     +  enhancer       CMV enhancer: human cytomegalovirus immediate early enhancer
    882..1081    +  promoter       CMV promoter: human cytomegalovirus (CMV) immediate early promoter
   1220..1352    +  intron         chimeric intron: chimera between introns from human β-globin and immunoglobulin heavy chain genes
   1396..1414    +  promoter       T7 promoter: promoter for bacteriophage T7 RNA polymerase
   2259..4409    +  CDS            Agrn (fragment): AGRIN_MOUSE - Also known as Agrin. Experimental evidence at protein level: Swiss-Prot protein existence level 1. [Agrin C-terminal 22 kDa fragment]: this released fragment is important for agrin signaling and to exert a maximal dendritic filopodia-inducing effect. All 'z' splice variants (z+) of this fragment also show an increase in the number of filopodia. From Mus musculus (Mouse).
   4410..4430    +  CDS            TEV site: tobacco etch virus (TEV) protease recognition and cleavage site
   4455..4484    +  CDS            Myc: Myc (human c-Myc proto-oncogene) epitope tag
   4494..4523    +  CDS            Myc: Myc (human c-Myc proto-oncogene) epitope tag
   4533..4562    +  CDS            Myc: Myc (human c-Myc proto-oncogene) epitope tag
   4572..4601    +  CDS            Myc: Myc (human c-Myc proto-oncogene) epitope tag
   4611..4640    +  CDS            Myc: Myc (human c-Myc proto-oncogene) epitope tag
   4722..5310    +  misc_feature   WPRE: woodchuck hepatitis virus posttranscriptional regulatory element
   5355..5404    +  CDS            SET1 (fragment): solubility-enhancement tag derived from T7 phage gene 10B
   5412..5431    +  terminator     T7 terminator (fragment): transcription terminator for bacteriophage T7 RNA polymerase
   5453..5574    -  polyA_signal   SV40 poly(A) signal: SV40 polyadenylation signal
   5597..5665    -  CDS            large T antigen (fragment): large T antigen from SV40 (simian virus 40)
   5670..5702    +  rep_origin     M13 ori (fragment): M13 bacteriophage origin of replication; arrow indicates direction of (+) strand synthesis
   5703..5754    -  misc_feature   bom (fragment): basis of mobility region from pBR322
   5819..6176    +  promoter       SV40 promoter: SV40 enhancer and early promoter
   6207..7229    +  CDS            hph: KHYB_ECOLX - Experimental evidence at protein level: Swiss-Prot protein existence level 1. The aminoglycoside phosphotransferases achieve inactivation of their antibiotic substrates by phosphorylation. Only phosphorylates hygromycin and closely related compounds such as demethyl analogs and destomycin. From Escherichia coli.
   7268..7316    +  polyA_signal   poly(A) signal: synthetic polyadenylation signal
   7337..7429    -  CDS            tnpA (fragment): TN5P_ECOLX - Also known as tnp. Experimental evidence at protein level: Swiss-Prot protein existence level 1. Mediates transposition of transposon Tn5 by a 'cut and paste' mechanism. First, the monomeric transposase binds the 19 bp inverted DNA repeats flanking the transposon. Then, dimerization of the DNA- bound transposase creates a synaptic DNA complex. After nicking of the first DNA strand, excision of the transposon proceeds through a series of intermediates. The transposase then mediates the insertion of the transposon at a new site by strand transfer. The activity of the wild- type tran
   7472..7576    +  promoter       AmpR promoter: bla
   7577..8437    +  CDS            AmpR: β-lactamase; bla; confers resistance to ampicillin, carbenicillin, and related antibiotics
   8595..9183    -  rep_origin     ori: high-copy-number ColE1/pMB1/pBR322/pUC origin of replication
