[The description below was written by a language model from this plasmid's Addgene catalogue record and pLannotate feature annotations shown in this document.]
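Description:
pCI_E01_mini-mAgrin-Myc-His-WPRE_v2 is a mammalian expression plasmid of about 9.3 kb, built on the Promega pCI backbone and designed to produce a miniaturised form of mouse agrin (Agrn) in cultured mammalian cells. It is maintained in E. coli through a high-copy ColE1/pUC-type origin and an ampicillin resistance gene (β-lactamase) under its own promoter. A ColE1-derived cer site is also annotated, which helps resolve plasmid multimers into monomers. For selection of stably transfected mammalian cells, the plasmid carries a hygromycin phosphotransferase (hph) cassette driven by the SV40 enhancer/early promoter and ended by a synthetic poly(A) signal.

The expression cassette uses the human CMV immediate-early enhancer and promoter followed by the pCI chimeric β-globin/immunoglobulin intron, which promotes splicing and tends to raise mRNA levels. A T7 promoter lies just upstream of the insert. The annotation recognises an agrin fragment of roughly 2.1 kb, but there is unannotated sequence between the T7 promoter and this fragment that probably holds the remaining part of the mini-agrin design; the record does not describe which domains were retained. The coding sequence is fused at its C terminus to a TEV protease cleavage site and five tandem Myc epitopes. The catalogue also lists a His tag, although the feature table does not annotate it separately. Together these allow detection, affinity purification and tag removal. A WPRE downstream of the coding region enhances transcript stability and expression, and an SV40 poly(A) signal is annotated after it, on the reverse strand. Several short fragment hits nearby (SET1, T7 terminator, M13 ori, bom, tnpA) appear to be backbone remnants or incidental matches. The insert was assembled by Gibson cloning.
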