Addgene plasmid #198128: pCI_E01_mini-mAgrin-Myc-His-WPRE_v2
Purpose: Express mini-Agrin in mammalian cells
Depositing lab: Jeffrey Miner. Depositing organization: Washington University in Saint Louis.
Backbone
  Vector backbone: pCI
  Backbone manufacturer: Promega
  Vector type: Mammalian Expression
  Selectable markers: Hygromycin
Growth in bacteria
  Bacterial resistance: Ampicillin, 100 μg/mL
  Growth temperature: 37°C
  Growth strain: DH5alpha
  Copy number: High Copy
Gene/Insert
  Gene/Insert name: mini-Agrin
  Species: M. musculus (mouse)
  Entrez Gene: Agrn (a.k.a. Agrin, nmf380)
  Promoter: CMV, beta-globin/IgG chimeric intron
  Tag / fusion protein: TEV-Myc-His (C terminal on insert)
  Cloning method: Gibson Cloning
Terms and licenses: Academic/Nonprofit Terms; Industry Terms: Not Available to Industry
How to cite: pCI_E01_mini-mAgrin-Myc-His-WPRE_v2 was a gift from Jeffrey Miner (Addgene plasmid # 198128 ; http://n2t.net/addgene:198128 ; RRID:Addgene_198128)
